Addgene plasmid #220347: Pet28a-His-tag-BS2
Purpose: E. coli expression vector to purify BS2
Depositing lab: Bryan Dickinson. Depositing organization: University of Chicago. Publication: Bioorthogonal masked acylating agents for proximity-dependent RNA labelling. Pani S, Qiu T, Kentala K, Azizi SA, Dickinson BC. Nat Chem. 2024 Apr 9. doi: 10.1038/s41557-024-01493-1. PubMed 38594368.
Backbone
  Vector backbone: pet28a
  Vector type: Bacterial Expression
Growth in bacteria
  Bacterial resistance: Kanamycin, 50 μg/mL
  Growth temperature: 37°C
  Growth strain: DH5alpha
  Copy number: Unknown
Gene/Insert
  Gene/Insert name: BS2
  Species: Bacillus subtilis
  Insert size (bp): 1535
  Tag / fusion protein: His tag (N terminal on insert)
Terms and licenses: Academic/Nonprofit Terms; Industry Terms
How to cite: Pet28a-His-tag-BS2 was a gift from Bryan Dickinson (Addgene plasmid # 220347 ; http://n2t.net/addgene:220347 ; RRID:Addgene_220347)
