[The description below was written by a language model from this plasmid's Addgene catalogue record and pLannotate feature annotations shown in this document.]
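Description:
Pet28a-His-tag-BS2 is a bacterial expression plasmid of about 6.8 kb, built on the pET28a backbone, for producing and purifying the BS2 protein in E. coli. It carries a kanamycin resistance gene (aminoglycoside phosphotransferase) for selection. Replication relies on a ColE1/pBR322-type origin accompanied by the bom region and the rop gene, which moderates copy number, although the record lists copy number as unknown. An f1 phage origin is also present. The short tetracycline-resistance and AmpR promoter fragments in the annotation appear to be backbone remnants, not functional markers.

The insert is listed as BS2 from Bacillus subtilis, roughly 1.5 kb. The feature table identifies the corresponding open reading frame as pnbA (also called estB), the para-nitrobenzyl esterase of B. subtilis strain 168, which hydrolyses PNB esters to the free acid and alcohol. Expression is driven by a T7 promoter followed by a lac operator and the T7 gene 10 ribosome binding site, with a T7 terminator downstream. The plasmid-borne lacI gene supplies repressor, so transcription stays off until it is induced with IPTG in a host that provides T7 RNA polymerase. The coding region begins with an N-terminal His tag (picked up by the annotation as a fragment of a composite His-containing tag) and a thrombin cleavage site, allowing metal-affinity purification and optional tag removal. A second His-tag sequence lies downstream of the insert, as is typical of pET28a, but the record does not state whether it is translated in frame. The associated work concerns bioorthogonal masked acylating agents for proximity-dependent RNA labelling, for which purified esterase would be needed.
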