Features (pLannotate 1.2.2; 21 found; start..end, strand, type, name):
    230..247     +  CDS            9xHis (fragment): 9xHis affinity tag
    257..306     +  CDS            SET1 (fragment): solubility-enhancement tag derived from T7 phage gene 10B
    314..361     +  terminator     T7 terminator: transcription terminator for bacteriophage T7 RNA polymerase
    398..826     +  rep_origin     f1 ori (sequence partly withheld): f1 bacteriophage origin of replication; arrow indicates direction of (+) strand synthesis
    879..936     +  promoter       AmpR promoter (fragment): bla
    945..1760    -  CDS            KanR: aminoglycoside phosphotransferase; aph(3')-Ia; confers resistance to kanamycin in bacteria or G418 (Geneticin®) in eukaryotes
   1882..2470    +  rep_origin     ori: high-copy-number ColE1/pMB1/pBR322/pUC origin of replication
   2656..2795    -  misc_feature   bom: basis of mobility region from pBR322
   2897..3088    -  CDS            rop: Rop protein, which maintains plasmids at low copy number; rop
   3105..3485    +  CDS            YPB1_ECOLX: Protein predicted: Swiss-Prot protein existence level 4. From Escherichia coli.
   3557..3848    -  CDS            TcR (fragment): tetracycline efflux protein; tet; confers resistance to tetracycline
   3863..3884    -  protein_bind   CAP binding site: CAP binding activates transcription in the presence of cAMP. E. coli catabolite activator protein
   3897..4979    -  CDS            lacI: lac repressor; lacI; The lac repressor binds to the lac operator to inhibit transcription in E. coli. This inhibition can be relieved by adding lactose or isopropyl-β-D-thiogalactopyranoside (IPTG).
   4980..5057    -  promoter       lacI promoter: lacI
   5065..5344    -  CDS            TcR (fragment): tetracycline efflux protein; tet; confers resistance to tetracycline
   5366..5384    +  promoter       T7 promoter: promoter for bacteriophage T7 RNA polymerase
   5385..5409    +  protein_bind   lac operator: The lac repressor binds to the lac operator to inhibit transcription in E. coli. This inhibition can be relieved by adding lactose or isopropyl-β-D-thiogalactopyranoside (IPTG). lac repressor encoded by lacI
   5424..5446    +  RBS            RBS: efficient ribosome binding site from bacteriophage T7 gene 10 (Olins and Rangwala, 1989)
   5465..5481    +  CDS            capTEV™ (fragment): composite tag for in vivo biotinylation, TEV protease cleavage, and 6xHis tagging
   5492..5509    +  CDS            thrombin site: thrombin recognition and cleavage site
   5513..199     +  CDS            pnbA (across the origin): PNBA_BACSU - Also known as estB. Experimental evidence at protein level: Swiss-Prot protein existence level 1. Catalyzes hydrolysis of several beta-lactam antibiotic PNB esters to the corresponding free acid and PNB alcohol. From Bacillus subtilis (strain 168).
>Addgene plasmid #220347 | Pet28a-His-tag-BS2 | addgene full sequence | sequence record 436661 | Addgene NGS Result
TGAGGTGAAACAGCTTTCTCACACGATACAATCAGCGTGGATCACGTTCGCCAAAACAGGAAACCCAAGC
ACCGAAGCTGTGAATTGGCCTGCGTATCATGAAGAAACGAGAGAGACGCTGATTTTAGACTCAGAGATTA
CGATCGAAAACGATCCCGAATCTGAAAAAAGGCAGAAGCTATTCCCTTCAAAAGGAGAAGGATCCTGAAA
GCTTGCGGCCGCACTCGAGCACCACCACCACCACCACTGAGATCCGGCTGCTAACAAAGCCCGAAAGGAA
GCTGAGTTGGCTGCTGCCACCGCTGAGCAATAACTAGCATAACCCCTTGGGGCCTCTAAACGGGTCTTGA
GGGGTTTTTTGCTGAAAGGAGGAACTATATCCGGATTGGCGAATGGG
[124 nt withheld, positions 398-521]
C
[91 nt withheld, positions 523-613]
A
[49 nt withheld, positions 615-663]
CCTTTGACGTTGGAGTCCACGTTCTTT
[37 nt withheld, positions 691-727]
ACCCTATCTCGGTCTATTCTTTTGATTTATAAGGGATTTTGCCGATTTCGGCCTATTGGTTAAAAAATGA
GCTGATTTAACAAAAATTTAACGCGAATTTTAACAAAATATTAACGCTTACAATTTAGGTGGCACTTTTC
GGGGAAATGTGCGCGGAACCCCTATTTGTTTATTTTTCTAAATACATTCAAATATGTATCCGCTCATGAA
TTAATTCTTAGAAAAACTCATCGAGCATCAAATGAAACTGCAATTTATTCATATCAGGATTATCAATACC
ATATTTTTGAAAAAGCCGTTTCTGTAATGAAGGAGAAAACTCACCGAGGCAGTTCCATAGGATGGCAAGA
TCCTGGTATCGGTCTGCGATTCCGACTCGTCCAACATCAATACAACCTATTAATTTCCCCTCGTCAAAAA
TAAGGTTATCAAGTGAGAAATCACCATGAGTGACGACTGAATCCGGTGAGAATGGCAAAAGTTTATGCAT
TTCTTTCCAGACTTGTTCAACAGGCCAGCCATTACGCTCGTCATCAAAATCACTCGCATCAACCAAACCG
TTATTCATTCGTGATTGCGCCTGAGCGAGACGAAATACGCGATCGCTGTTAAAAGGACAATTACAAACAG
GAATCGAATGCAACCGGCGCAGGAACACTGCCAGCGCATCAACAATATTTTCACCTGAATCAGGATATTC
TTCTAATACCTGGAATGCTGTTTTCCCGGGGATCGCAGTGGTGAGTAACCATGCATCATCAGGAGTACGG
ATAAAATGCTTGATGGTCGGAAGAGGCATAAATTCCGTCAGCCAGTTTAGTCTGACCATCTCATCTGTAA
CATCATTGGCAACGCTACCTTTGCCATGTTTCAGAAACAACTCTGGCGCATCGGGCTTCCCATACAATCG
ATAGATTGTCGCACCTGATTGCCCGACATTATCGCGAGCCCATTTATACCCATATAAATCAGCATCCATG
TTGGAATTTAATCGCGGCCTAGAGCAAGACGTTTCCCGTTGAATATGGCTCATAACACCCCTTGTATTAC
TGTTTATGTAAGCAGACAGTTTTATTGTTCATGACCAAAATCCCTTAACGTGAGTTTTCGTTCCACTGAG
CGTCAGACCCCGTAGAAAAGATCAAAGGATCTTCTTGAGATCCTTTTTTTCTGCGCGTAATCTGCTGCTT
GCAAACAAAAAAACCACCGCTACCAGCGGTGGTTTGTTTGCCGGATCAAGAGCTACCAACTCTTTTTCCG
AAGGTAACTGGCTTCAGCAGAGCGCAGATACCAAATACTGTCCTTCTAGTGTAGCCGTAGTTAGGCCACC
ACTTCAAGAACTCTGTAGCACCGCCTACATACCTCGCTCTGCTAATCCTGTTACCAGTGGCTGCTGCCAG
TGGCGATAAGTCGTGTCTTACCGGGTTGGACTCAAGACGATAGTTACCGGATAAGGCGCAGCGGTCGGGC
TGAACGGGGGGTTCGTGCACACAGCCCAGCTTGGAGCGAACGACCTACACCGAACTGAGATACCTACAGC
GTGAGCTATGAGAAAGCGCCACGCTTCCCGAAGGGAGAAAGGCGGACAGGTATCCGGTAAGCGGCAGGGT
CGGAACAGGAGAGCGCACGAGGGAGCTTCCAGGGGGAAACGCCTGGTATCTTTATAGTCCTGTCGGGTTT
CGCCACCTCTGACTTGAGCGTCGATTTTTGTGATGCTCGTCAGGGGGGCGGAGCCTATGGAAAAACGCCA
GCAACGCGGCCTTTTTACGGTTCCTGGCCTTTTGCTGGCCTTTTGCTCACATGTTCTTTCCTGCGTTATC
CCCTGATTCTGTGGATAACCGTATTACCGCCTTTGAGTGAGCTGATACCGCTCGCCGCAGCCGAACGACC
GAGCGCAGCGAGTCAGTGAGCGAGGAAGCGGAAGAGCGCCTGATGCGGTATTTTCTCCTTACGCATCTGT
GCGGTATTTCACACCGCAATGGTGCACTCTCAGTACAATCTGCTCTGATGCCGCATAGTTAAGCCAGTAT
ACACTCCGCTATCGCTACGTGACTGGGTCATGGCTGCGCCCCGACACCCGCCAACACCCGCTGACGCGCC
CTGACGGGCTTGTCTGCTCCCGGCATCCGCTTACAGACAAGCTGTGACCGTCTCCGGGAGCTGCATGTGT
CAGAGGTTTTCACCGTCATCACCGAAACGCGCGAGGCAGCTGCGGTAAAGCTCATCAGCGTGGTCGTGAA
GCGATTCACAGATGTCTGCCTGTTCATCCGCGTCCAGCTCGTTGAGTTTCTCCAGAAGCGTTAATGTCTG
GCTTCTGATAAAGCGGGCCATGTTAAGGGCGGTTTTTTCCTGTTTGGTCACTGATGCCTCCGTGTAAGGG
GGATTTCTGTTCATGGGGGTAATGATACCGATGAAACGAGAGAGGATGCTCACGATACGGGTTACTGATG
ATGAACATGCCCGGTTACTGGAACGTTGTGAGGGTAAACAACTGGCGGTATGGATGCGGCGGGACCAGAG
AAAAATCACTCAGGGTCAATGCCAGCGCTTCGTTAATACAGATGTAGGTGTTCCACAGGGTAGCCAGCAG
CATCCTGCGATGCAGATCCGGAACATAATGGTGCAGGGCGCTGACTTCCGCGTTTCCAGACTTTACGAAA
CACGGAAACCGAAGACCATTCATGTTGTTGCTCAGGTCGCAGACGTTTTGCAGCAGCAGTCGCTTCACGT
TCGCTCGCGTATCGGTGATTCATTCTGCTAACCAGTAAGGCAACCCCGCCAGCCTAGCCGGGTCCTCAAC
GACAGGAGCACGATCATGCGCACCCGTGGGGCCGCCATGCCGGCGATAATGGCCTGCTTCTCGCCGAAAC
GTTTGGTGGCGGGACCAGTGACGAAGGCTTGAGCGAGGGCGTGCAAGATTCCGAATACCGCAAGCGACAG
GCCGATCATCGTCGCGCTCCAGCGAAAGCGGTCCTCGCCGAAAATGACCCAGAGCGCTGCCGGCACCTGT
CCTACGAGTTGCATGATAAAGAAGACAGTCATAAGTGCGGCGACGATAGTCATGCCCCGCGCCCACCGGA
AGGAGCTGACTGGGTTGAAGGCTCTCAAGGGCATCGGTCGAGATCCCGGTGCCTAATGAGTGAGCTAACT
TACATTAATTGCGTTGCGCTCACTGCCCGCTTTCCAGTCGGGAAACCTGTCGTGCCAGCTGCATTAATGA
ATCGGCCAACGCGCGGGGAGAGGCGGTTTGCGTATTGGGCGCCAGGGTGGTTTTTCTTTTCACCAGTGAG
ACGGGCAACAGCTGATTGCCCTTCACCGCCTGGCCCTGAGAGAGTTGCAGCAAGCGGTCCACGCTGGTTT
GCCCCAGCAGGCGAAAATCCTGTTTGATGGTGGTTAACGGCGGGATATAACATGAGCTGTCTTCGGTATC
GTCGTATCCCACTACCGAGATATCCGCACCAACGCGCAGCCCGGACTCGGTAATGGCGCGCATTGCGCCC
AGCGCCATCTGATCGTTGGCAACCAGCATCGCAGTGGGAACGATGCCCTCATTCAGCATTTGCATGGTTT
GTTGAAAACCGGACATGGCACTCCAGTCGCCTTCCCGTTCCGCTATCGGCTGAATTTGATTGCGAGTGAG
ATATTTATGCCAGCCAGCCAGACGCAGACGCGCCGAGACAGAACTTAATGGGCCCGCTAACAGCGCGATT
TGCTGGTGACCCAATGCGACCAGATGCTCCACGCCCAGTCGCGTACCGTCTTCATGGGAGAAAATAATAC
TGTTGATGGGTGTCTGGTCAGAGACATCAAGAAATAACGCCGGAACATTAGTGCAGGCAGCTTCCACAGC
AATGGCATCCTGGTCATCCAGCGGATAGTTAATGATCAGCCCACTGACGCGTTGCGCGAGAAGATTGTGC
ACCGCCGCTTTACAGGCTTCGACGCCGCTTCGTTCTACCATCGACACCACCACGCTGGCACCCAGTTGAT
CGGCGCGAGATTTAATCGCCGCGACAATTTGCGACGGCGCGTGCAGGGCCAGACTGGAGGTGGCAACGCC
AATCAGCAACGACTGTTTGCCCGCCAGTTGTTGTGCCACGCGGTTGGGAATGTAATTCAGCTCCGCCATC
GCCGCTTCCACTTTTTCCCGCGTTTTCGCAGAAACGTGGCTGGCCTGGTTCACCACGCGGGAAACGGTCT
GATAAGAGACACCGGCATACTCTGCGACATCGTATAACGTTACTGGTTTCACATTCACCACCCTGAATTG
ACTCTCTTCCGGGCGCTATCATGCCATACCGCGAAAGGTTTTGCGCCATTCGATGGTGTCCGGGATCTCG
ACGCTCTCCCTTATGCGACTCCTGCATTAGGAAGCAGCCCAGTAGTAGGTTGAGGCCGTTGAGCACCGCC
GCCGCAAGGAATGGTGCATGCAAGGAGATGGCGCCCAACAGTCCCCCGGCCACGGGGCCTGCCACCATAC
CCACGCCGAAACAAGCGCTCATGAGCCCGAAGTGGCGAGCCCGATCTTCCCCATCGGTGATGTCGGCGAT
ATAGGCGCCAGCAACCGCACCTGTGGCGCCGGTGATGCCGGCCACGATGCGTCCGGCGTAGAGGATCGAG
ATCTCGATCCCGCGAAATTAATACGACTCACTATAGGGGAATTGTGAGCGGATAACAATTCCCCTCTAGA
AATAATTTTGTTTAACTTTAAGAAGGAGATATACCATGGGCAGCAGCCATCATCATCATCATCACAGCAG
CGGCCTGGTGCCGCGCGGCAGCCATATGACTCATCAAATAGTAACGACTCAATACGGCAAAGTAAAAGGC
ACAACGGAAAACGGCGTACATAAGTGGAAAGGCATCCCCTATGCCAAGCCGCCTGTCGGACAATGGCGTT
TTAAAGCACCTGAGCCGCCTGAAGTGTGGGAAGATGTGCTTGATGCCACAGCGTACGGCTCTATTTGCCC
GCAGCCGTCTGATTTGCTGTCACTTTCGTATACTGAGCTGCCCCGCCAGTCCGAGGATTGCTTGTATGTC
AATGTATTTGCGCCTGACACCCCAAGTAAAAATCTTCCTGTCATGGTGTGGATTCACGGAGGCGCTTTTT
ATCTAGGAGCGGGCAGTGAGCCATTGTATGACGGATCAAAACTTGCGGCACAGGGAGAAGTCATTGTCGT
TACATTGAACTATCGGCTGGGGCCGTTTGGCTTTTTGCACTTGTCTTCATTTAATGAGGCGTATTCTGAT
AACCTTGGGCTTTTAGACCAAGCCGCCGCGCTGAAATGGGTGCGAGAGAATATTTCAGCGTTTGGCGGTG
ATCCCGATAACGTAACAGTATTTGGAGAATCCGCCGGCGGGATGAGCATTGCCGCGCTGCTTGCTATGCC
TGCGGCAAAAGGCCTGTTCCAGAAAGCAATCATGGAAAGCGGCGCTTCTCGAACGATGACGAAAGAACAA
GCGGCGAGCACCTCGGCAGCCTTTTTACAGGTCCTTGGGATTAACGAGGGCCAACTGGATAAATTGCATA
CGGTTTCTGCGGAAGATTTGCTAAAAGCGGCTGATCAGCTTCGGATTGCAGAAAAAGAAAATATCTTTCA
GCTGTTCTTCCAGCCCGCCCTTGATCCGAAAACGCTGCCTGAAGAACCAGAAAAAGCGATCGCAGAAGGG
GCTGCTTCCGGTATTCCGCTATTAATTGGAACAACCCGTGATGAAGGATATTTATTTTTCACCCCGGATT
CAGACGTTCATTCTCAGGAAACGCTTGATGCAGCGCTCGAGTATTTACTAGGGAAGCCGCTGGCAGAGAA
AGTTGCCGATTTGTATCCGCGTTCTCTGGAAAGCCAAATTCACATGATGACTGATTTATTATTTTGGCGC
CCTGCCGTCGCCTATGCATCCGCACAGTCTCATTACGCCCCTGTCTGGATGTACAGGTTCGATTGGCACC
CGAAGAAGCCGCCGTACAATAAAGCGTTTCACGCATTAGAGCTTCCTTTTGTCTTTGGAAATCTGGACGG
ATTGGAACGAATGGCAAAAGCGGAGATTACGGA
